>Addgene plasmid #49636 | pTH-TelL20-mVenus | depositor full sequence | sequence record 74771 | pTH-TelL20-mVenus sequence 8970 bps
ACGGATCGGGAGATCTCCCGATCCCCTATGGTGCACTCTCAGTACAATCTGCTCTGATGCCGCATAGTTA
AGCCAGTATCTGCTCCCTGCTTGTGTGTTGGAGGTCGCTGAGTAGTGCGCGAGCAAAATTTAAGCTACAA
CAAGGCAAGGCTTGACCGACAATTCCATGAAGAATCTGCTTAGGGTTAGGCGTTTTGCGCTGCTTCGCGA
TGTACGGGCCAGATATACGCGTTGACATTGATTATTGACTAGTTATTAATAGTAATCAATTACGGGGTCA
TTAGTTCATAGCCCATATATGGAGTTCCGCGTTACATAACTTACGGTAAATGGCCCGCCTGGCTGACCGC
CCAACGACCCCCGCCCATTGACGTCAATAATGACGTATGTTCCCATAGTAACGCCAATAGGGACTTTCCA
TTGACGTCAATGGGTGGAGTATTTACGGTAAACTGCCCACTTGGCAGTACATCAAGTGTATCATATGCCA
AGTACGCCCCCTATTGACGTCAATGACGGTAAATGGCCCGCCTGGCATTATGCCCAGTACATGACCTTAT
GGGACTTTCCTACTTGGCAGTACATCTACGTATTAGTCATCGCTATTACCATGGTGATGCGGTTTTGGCA
GTACATCAATGGGCGTGGATAGCGGTTTGACTCACGGGGATTTCCAAGTCTCCACCCCATTGACGTCAAT
GGGAGTTTGTTTTGGCACCAAAATCAACGGGACTTTCCAAAATGTCGTAACAACTCCGCCCCATTGACGC
AAATGGGCGGTAGGCGTGTACGGTGGGAGGTCTATATAAGCAGAGCTCTCCCTATCAGTGATAGAGATCT
CCCTATCAGTGATAGAGATCGTCGACGAGCTCGTTTAGTGAACCGTCAGATCGCCTGGAGACGCCATCCA
CGCTGTTTTGACCTCCATAGAAGACACCGGGACCGATCCAGCCTGGCGCGCCGGTTCTGGATCCGGTTCT
CAATTGGGTTCTACCGGTTAGGGGCCACCATGGACTATAAGGACCACGACGGAGACTACAAGGATCATGA
TATTGATTACAAAGACGATGACGATAAGATGGCCCCAAAGAAGAAGCGGAAGGTCGGTATCCACGGAGTC
CCAGCAGCCGTAGATTTGAGAACTTTGGGATATTCACAGCAGCAGCAGGAAAAGATCAAGCCCAAAGTGA
GGTCGACAGTCGCGCAGCATCACGAAGCGCTGGTGGGTCATGGGTTTACACATGCCCACATCGTAGCCTT
GTCGCAGCACCCTGCAGCCCTTGGCACGGTCGCCGTCAAGTACCAGGACATGATTGCGGCGTTGCCGGAA
GCCACACATGAGGCGATCGTCGGTGTGGGGAAACAGTGGAGCGGAGCCCGAGCGCTTGAGGCCCTGTTGA
CGGTCGCGGGAGAGCTGAGAGGGCCTCCCCTTCAGCTGGACACGGGCCAGTTGCTGAAGATCGCGAAGCG
GGGAGGAGTCACGGCGGTCGAGGCGGTGCACGCGTGGCGCAATGCGCTCACGGGAGCACCCCTCAACCTG
ACCCCAGAGCAGGTCGTGGCAATTGCGAGCAACATCGGGGGAAAGCAGGCACTCGAAACCGTCCAGAGGT
TGCTGCCTGTGCTGTGCCAAGCGCACGGACTTACGCCAGAGCAGGTCGTGGCAATTGCGAGCAACCACGG
GGGAAAGCAGGCACTCGAAACCGTCCAGAGGTTGCTGCCTGTGCTGTGCCAAGCGCACGGACTAACCCCA
GAGCAGGTCGTGGCAATTGCGAGCAACCACGGGGGAAAGCAGGCACTCGAAACCGTCCAGAGGTTGCTGC
CTGTGCTGTGCCAAGCGCACGGGTTGACCCCAGAGCAGGTCGTGGCAATTGCGAGCAACCACGGGGGAAA
GCAGGCACTCGAAACCGTCCAGAGGTTGCTGCCTGTGCTGTGCCAAGCGCACGGCCTGACCCCAGAGCAG
GTCGTGGCAATTGCGAGCAACGGAGGGGGAAAGCAGGCACTCGAAACCGTCCAGAGGTTGCTGCCTGTGC
TGTGCCAAGCGCACGGACTGACACCAGAGCAGGTCGTGGCAATTGCGAGCAACGGAGGGGGAAAGCAGGC
ACTCGAAACCGTCCAGAGGTTGCTGCCTGTGCTGTGCCAAGCGCACGGACTTACACCCGAACAAGTCGTG
GCAATTGCGAGCAACATCGGGGGAAAGCAGGCACTCGAAACCGTCCAGAGGTTGCTGCCTGTGCTGTGCC
AAGCGCACGGACTTACGCCAGAGCAGGTCGTGGCAATTGCGAGCAACCACGGGGGAAAGCAGGCACTCGA
AACCGTCCAGAGGTTGCTGCCTGTGCTGTGCCAAGCGCACGGACTAACCCCAGAGCAGGTCGTGGCAATT
GCGAGCAACCACGGGGGAAAGCAGGCACTCGAAACCGTCCAGAGGTTGCTGCCTGTGCTGTGCCAAGCGC
ACGGGTTGACCCCAGAGCAGGTCGTGGCAATTGCGAGCAACCACGGGGGAAAGCAGGCACTCGAAACCGT
CCAGAGGTTGCTGCCTGTGCTGTGCCAAGCGCACGGCCTGACCCCAGAGCAGGTCGTGGCAATTGCGAGC
AACGGAGGGGGAAAGCAGGCACTCGAAACCGTCCAGAGGTTGCTGCCTGTGCTGTGCCAAGCGCACGGAC
TGACACCAGAGCAGGTCGTGGCAATTGCGAGCAACGGAGGGGGAAAGCAGGCACTCGAAACCGTCCAGAG
GTTGCTGCCTGTGCTGTGCCAAGCGCACGGCCTCACCCCAGAGCAGGTCGTGGCAATTGCGAGCAACATC
GGGGGAAAGCAGGCACTCGAAACCGTCCAGAGGTTGCTGCCTGTGCTGTGCCAAGCGCACGGACTTACGC
CAGAGCAGGTCGTGGCAATTGCGAGCAACCACGGGGGAAAGCAGGCACTCGAAACCGTCCAGAGGTTGCT
GCCTGTGCTGTGCCAAGCGCACGGACTAACCCCAGAGCAGGTCGTGGCAATTGCGAGCAACCACGGGGGA
AAGCAGGCACTCGAAACCGTCCAGAGGTTGCTGCCTGTGCTGTGCCAAGCGCACGGGTTGACCCCAGAGC
AGGTCGTGGCAATTGCGAGCAACCACGGGGGAAAGCAGGCACTCGAAACCGTCCAGAGGTTGCTGCCTGT
GCTGTGCCAAGCGCACGGCCTGACCCCAGAGCAGGTCGTGGCAATTGCGAGCAACGGAGGGGGAAAGCAG
GCACTCGAAACCGTCCAGAGGTTGCTGCCTGTGCTGTGCCAAGCGCACGGACTGACACCAGAGCAGGTCG
TGGCAATTGCGAGCAACGGAGGGGGAAAGCAGGCACTCGAAACCGTCCAGAGGTTGCTGCCTGTGCTGTG
CCAAGCGCACGGACTCACGCCTGAGCAGGTAGTGGCTATTGCATCCAACATCGGGGGCAGACCCGCACTG
GAGTCAATCGTGGCCCAGCTTTCGAGGCCGGACCCCGCGCTGGCCGCACTCACTAATGATCATCTTGTAG
CGCTGGCCTGCCTCGGCGGACGACCCGCCTTGGATGCGGTGAAGAAGGGGCTCCCGCACGCGCCTGCATT
GATTAAGCGGACCAACAGAAGGATTCCCGAGAGGACATCACATCGAGTGGCAGGCCTGCAGGGAAGTGGA
AGTATGGTGAGCAAGGGCGAGGAGCTGTTCACCGGGGTGGTGCCCATCCTGGTCGAGCTGGACGGCGACG
TAAACGGCCACAAGTTCAGCGTGTCCGGCGAGGGCGAGGGCGATGCCACCTACGGCAAGCTGACCCTGAA
GCTGATCTGCACCACCGGCAAGCTGCCCGTGCCCTGGCCCACCCTCGTGACCACCCTGGGCTACGGCCTG
CAGTGCTTCGCCCGCTACCCCGACCACATGAAGCAGCACGACTTCTTCAAGTCCGCCATGCCCGAAGGCT
ACGTCCAGGAGCGCACCATCTTCTTCAAGGACGACGGCAACTACAAGACCCGCGCCGAGGTGAAGTTCGA
GGGCGACACCCTGGTGAACCGCATCGAGCTGAAGGGCATCGACTTCAAGGAGGACGGCAACATCCTGGGG
CACAAGCTGGAGTACAACTACAACAGCCACAACGTCTATATCACCGCCGACAAGCAGAAGAACGGCATCA
AGGCCAACTTCAAGATCCGCCACAACATCGAGGACGGCGGCGTGCAGCTCGCCGACCACTACCAGCAGAA
CACCCCCATCGGCGACGGCCCCGTGCTGCTGCCCGACAACCACTACCTGAGCTACCAGTCCAAGCTGAGC
AAAGACCCCAACGAGAAGCGCGATCACATGGTCCTGCTGGAGTTCGTGACCGCCGCCGGGATCACTCTCG
GCATGGACGAGCTGTACAAGTAGTCTAGAGGGCCCGTTTAAACCCGCTGATCAGCCTCGACTGTGCCTTC
TAGTTGCCAGCCATCTGTTGTTTGCCCCTCCCCCGTGCCTTCCTTGACCCTGGAAGGTGCCACTCCCACT
GTCCTTTCCTAATAAAATGAGGAAATTGCATCGCATTGTCTGAGTAGGTGTCATTCTATTCTGGGGGGTG
GGGTGGGGCAGGACAGCAAGGGGGAGGATTGGGAAGACAATAGCAGGCATGCTGGGGATGCGGTGGGCTC
TATGGCTTCTGAGGCGGAAAGAACCAGCTGGGGCTCTAGGGGGTATCCCC
[124 nt withheld, positions 4671-4794]
C
[91 nt withheld, positions 4796-4886]
A
[49 nt withheld, positions 4888-4936]
CCTTTGACGTTGGAGTCCACGTTCTTT
[37 nt withheld, positions 4964-5000]
ACCCTATCTCGGTCTATTCTTTTGATTTATAAGGGATTTTGCCGATTTCGGCCTATTGGTTAAAAAATGA
GCTGATTTAACAAAAATTTAACGCGAATTAATTCTGTGGAATGTGTGTCAGTTAGGGTGTGGAAAGTCCC
CAGGCTCCCCAGCAGGCAGAAGTATGCAAAGCATGCATCTCAATTAGTCAGCAACCAGGTGTGGAAAGTC
CCCAGGCTCCCCAGCAGGCAGAAGTATGCAAAGCATGCATCTCAATTAGTCAGCAACCATAGTCCCGCCC
CTAACTCCGCCCATCCCGCCCCTAACTCCGCCCAGTTCCGCCCATTCTCCGCCCCATGGCTGACTAATTT
TTTTTATTTATGCAGAGGCCGAGGCCGCCTCTGCCTCTGAGCTATTCCAGAAGTAGTGAGGAGGCTTTTT
TGGAGGCCTAGGCTTTTGCAAAAAGCTCCCGGGAGCTTGTATATCCATTTTCGGATCTGATCAGCACGTG
ATGAAAAAGCCTGAACTCACCGCGACGTCTGTCGAGAAGTTTCTGATCGAAAAGTTCGACAGCGTCTCCG
ACCTGATGCAGCTCTCGGAGGGCGAAGAATCTCGTGCTTTCAGCTTCGATGTAGGAGGGCGTGGATATGT
CCTGCGGGTAAATAGCTGCGCCGATGGTTTCTACAAAGATCGTTATGTTTATCGGCACTTTGCATCGGCC
GCGCTCCCGATTCCGGAAGTGCTTGACATTGGGGAATTCAGCGAGAGCCTGACCTATTGCATCTCCCGCC
GTGCACAGGGTGTCACGTTGCAAGACCTGCCTGAAACCGAACTGCCCGCTGTTCTGCAGCCGGTCGCGGA
GGCCATGGATGCGATCGCTGCGGCCGATCTTAGCCAGACGAGCGGGTTCGGCCCATTCGGACCGCAAGGA
ATCGGTCAATACACTACATGGCGTGATTTCATATGCGCGATTGCTGATCCCCATGTGTATCACTGGCAAA
CTGTGATGGACGACACCGTCAGTGCGTCCGTCGCGCAGGCTCTCGATGAGCTGATGCTTTGGGCCGAGGA
CTGCCCCGAAGTCCGGCACCTCGTGCACGCGGATTTCGGCTCCAACAATGTCCTGACGGACAATGGCCGC
ATAACAGCGGTCATTGACTGGAGCGAGGCGATGTTCGGGGATTCCCAATACGAGGTCGCCAACATCTTCT
TCTGGAGGCCGTGGTTGGCTTGTATGGAGCAGCAGACGCGCTACTTCGAGCGGAGGCATCCGGAGCTTGC
AGGATCGCCGCGGCTCCGGGCGTATATGCTCCGCATTGGTCTTGACCAACTCTATCAGAGCTTGGTTGAC
GGCAATTTCGATGATGCAGCTTGGGCGCAGGGTCGATGCGACGCAATCGTCCGATCCGGAGCCGGGACTG
TCGGGCGTACACAAATCGCCCGCAGAAGCGCGGCCGTCTGGACCGATGGCTGTGTAGAAGTACTCGCCGA
TAGTGGAAACCGACGCCCCAGCACTCGTCCGAGGGCAAAGGAATAGCACGTGCTACGAGATTTCGATTCC
ACCGCCGCCTTCTATGAAAGGTTGGGCTTCGGAATCGTTTTCCGGGACGCCGGCTGGATGATCCTCCAGC
GCGGGGATCTCATGCTGGAGTTCTTCGCCCACCCCAACTTGTTTATTGCAGCTTATAATGGTTACAAATA
AAGCAATAGCATCACAAATTTCACAAATAAAGCATTTTTTTCACTGCATTCTAGTTGTGGTTTGTCCAAA
CTCATCAATGTATCTTATCATGTCTGTATACCGTCGACCTCTAGCTAGAGCTTGGCGTAATCATGGTCAT
AGCTGTTTCCTGTGTGAAATTGTTATCCGCTCACAATTCCACACAACATACGAGCCGGAAGCATAAAGTG
TAAAGCCTGGGGTGCCTAATGAGTGAGCTAACTCACATTAATTGCGTTGCGCTCACTGCCCGCTTTCCAG
TCGGGAAACCTGTCGTGCCAGCTGCATTAATGAATCGGCCAACGCGCGGGGAGAGGCGGTTTGCGTATTG
GGCGCTCTTCCGCTTCCTCGCTCACTGACTCGCTGCGCTCGGTCGTTCGGCTGCGGCGAGCGGTATCAGC
TCACTCAAAGGCGGTAATACGGTTATCCACAGAATCAGGGGATAACGCAGGAAAGAACATGTGAGCAAAA
GGCCAGCAAAAGGCCAGGAACCGTAAAAAGGCCGCGTTGCTGGCGTTTTTCCATAGGCTCCGCCCCCCTG
ACGAGCATCACAAAAATCGACGCTCAAGTCAGAGGTGGCGAAACCCGACAGGACTATAAAGATACCAGGC
GTTTCCCCCTGGAAGCTCCCTCGTGCGCTCTCCTGTTCCGACCCTGCCGCTTACCGGATACCTGTCCGCC
TTTCTCCCTTCGGGAAGCGTGGCGCTTTCTCATAGCTCACGCTGTAGGTATCTCAGTTCGGTGTAGGTCG
TTCGCTCCAAGCTGGGCTGTGTGCACGAACCCCCCGTTCAGCCCGACCGCTGCGCCTTATCCGGTAACTA
TCGTCTTGAGTCCAACCCGGTAAGACACGACTTATCGCCACTGGCAGCAGCCACTGGTAACAGGATTAGC
AGAGCGAGGTATGTAGGCGGTGCTACAGAGTTCTTGAAGTGGTGGCCTAACTACGGCTACACTAGAAGAA
CAGTATTTGGTATCTGCGCTCTGCTGAAGCCAGTTACCTTCGGAAAAAGAGTTGGTAGCTCTTGATCCGG
CAAACAAACCACCGCTGGTAGCGGTTTTTTTGTTTGCAAGCAGCAGATTACGCGCAGAAAAAAAGGATCT
CAAGAAGATCCTTTGATCTTTTCTACGGGGTCTGACGCTCAGTGGAACGAAAACTCACGTTAAGGGATTT
TGGTCATGAGATTATCAAAAAGGATCTTCACCTAGATCCTTTTAAATTAAAAATGAAGTTTTAAATCAAT
CTAAAGTATATATGAGTAAACTTGGTCTGACAGTTACCAATGCTTAATCAGTGAGGCACCTATCTCAGCG
ATCTGTCTATTTCGTTCATCCATAGTTGCCTGACTCCCCGTCGTGTAGATAACTACGATACGGGAGGGCT
TACCATCTGGCCCCAGTGCTGCAATGATACCGCGAGAACCACGCTCACCGGCTCCAGATTTATCAGCAAT
AAACCAGCCAGCCGGAAGGGCCGAGCGCAGAAGTGGTCCTGCAACTTTATCCGCCTCCATCCAGTCTATT
AATTGTTGCCGGGAAGCTAGAGTAAGTAGTTCGCCAGTTAATAGTTTGCGCAACGTTGTTGCCATTGCTA
CAGGCATCGTGGTGTCACGCTCGTCGTTTGGTATGGCTTCATTCAGCTCCGGTTCCCAACGATCAAGGCG
AGTTACATGATCCCCCATGTTGTGCAAAAAAGCGGTTAGCTCCTTCGGTCCTCCGATCGTTGTCAGAAGT
AAGTTGGCCGCAGTGTTATCACTCATGGTTATGGCAGCACTGCATAATTCTCTTACTGTCATGCCATCCG
TAAGATGCTTTTCTGTGACTGGTGAGTACTCAACCAAGTCATTCTGAGAATAGTGTATGCGGCGACCGAG
TTGCTCTTGCCCGGCGTCAATACGGGATAATACCGCGCCACATAGCAGAACTTTAAAAGTGCTCATCATT
GGAAAACGTTCTTCGGGGCGAAAACTCTCAAGGATCTTACCGCTGTTGAGATCCAGTTCGATGTAACCCA
CTCGTGCACCCAACTGATCTTCAGCATCTTTTACTTTCACCAGCGTTTCTGGGTGAGCAAAAACAGGAAG
GCAAAATGCCGCAAAAAAGGGAATAAGGGCGACACGGAAATGTTGAATACTCATACTCTTCCTTTTTCAA
TATTATTGAAGCATTTATCAGGGTTATTGTCTCATGAGCGGATACATATTTGAATGTATTTAGAAAAATA
AACAAATAGGGGTTCCGCGCACATTTCCCCGAAAAGTGCCACCTGACGTC
Features (pLannotate 1.2.2; 23 found; start..end, strand, type, name):
     27..79      -  misc_feature   bom (fragment): basis of mobility region from pBR322
    234..613     +  enhancer       CMV enhancer: human cytomegalovirus immediate early enhancer
    614..817     +  promoter       CMV promoter: human cytomegalovirus (CMV) immediate early promoter
    819..838     +  promoter       PLtetO-1 promoter (fragment): modified phage lambda PL promoter with tet operator sites (Lutz and Bujard, 1997)
    840..859     +  promoter       PLtetO-1 promoter (fragment): modified phage lambda PL promoter with tet operator sites (Lutz and Bujard, 1997)
    867..900     +  promoter       TRE3GV promoter (fragment): 3rd-generation Tet-responsive promoter that can be activated by binding of Tet-On® 3G, optimized for retroviral and lentiviral vectors
   1076..1639    +  CDS            avrXa10 (fragment): AVX10_XANOO - Experimental evidence at protein level: Swiss-Prot protein existence level 1. Avirulence protein. Induces the hypersensitive response (HR)in rice plants carrying the resistance gene Xa10. Activity depends on the presence of the core repeat domains; replacement with repeat domains from other proteins (AvrBs3 of X.euvesicatoria (AC P14727) or AvrXa7 of this organism) does not elicit the HR. Probably acts as a transcription factor in its host plant (rice) to induce plant resistance or disease. From Xanthomonas oryzae pv. oryzae.
   3434..3622    +  CDS            pthXo1 (fragment): PTHX1_XANOP - Also known as tal2b. Experimental evidence at protein level: Swiss-Prot protein existence level 1. Avirulence protein. Acts as a transcription factor in rice, inducing expression of a number of host genes including SWEET11 (Os8N3, XA13, AC Q6YZF3) in susceptible plants with the Xa13 allele. Plants with the xa13 allele, which has an altered promoter, are resistant to bacterial blight caused by this bacterial strain and do not induce SWEET11. The xa13 allele elicits an atypical hypersensitive response (HR). PthXo1 binds SWEET11 promoter DNA in a sequence-specific manner. From Xanth
   3644..4360    +  CDS            mVenus: mVenus is a basic (constitutively fluorescent) yellow fluorescent protein published in 2006, derived from Aequorea victoria. It is reported to be a rapidly-maturing monomer with moderate acid sensitivity.
   4401..4625    +  polyA_signal   bGH poly(A) signal: bovine growth hormone polyadenylation signal
   4629..4650    +  promoter       SV40 promoter (fragment): SV40 enhancer and early promoter
   4671..5099    +  rep_origin     f1 ori (sequence partly withheld): f1 bacteriophage origin of replication; arrow indicates direction of (+) strand synthesis
   5113..5442    +  promoter       SV40 promoter: SV40 enhancer and early promoter
   5491..6516    +  CDS            HygR: aminoglycoside phosphotransferase from E. coli; aph(4)-Ia; confers resistance to hygromycin
   6526..6651    +  CDS            ble (fragment): BLE_KLEPN - Experimental evidence at protein level: Swiss-Prot protein existence level 1. Binding protein with a strong affinity to the bleomycin family of antibiotics. Binds to CL990; an antimitotic-antibiotic compound. From Klebsiella pneumoniae.
   6646..6767    +  polyA_signal   SV40 poly(A) signal: SV40 polyadenylation signal
   6840..6856    -  protein_bind   lac operator: The lac repressor binds to the lac operator to inhibit transcription in E. coli. This inhibition can be relieved by adding lactose or isopropyl-β-D-thiogalactopyranoside (IPTG). lac repressor encoded by lacI
   6864..6894    -  promoter       lac promoter: promoter for the E. coli lac operon
   6909..6930    -  protein_bind   CAP binding site: CAP binding activates transcription in the presence of cAMP. E. coli catabolite activator protein
   6943..7035    -  CDS            lacI (fragment): lac repressor; lacI; The lac repressor binds to the lac operator to inhibit transcription in E. coli. This inhibition can be relieved by adding lactose or isopropyl-β-D-thiogalactopyranoside (IPTG).
   7218..7803    -  rep_origin     ori: high-copy-number ColE1/pMB1/pBR322/pUC origin of replication
   7974..8834    -  CDS            AmpR: β-lactamase; bla; confers resistance to ampicillin, carbenicillin, and related antibiotics
   8835..8939    -  promoter       AmpR promoter: bla
