[The description below was written by a language model from this plasmid's Addgene catalogue record and pLannotate feature annotations shown in this document.]
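Description:
pTH-TelL20-mVenus is a mammalian expression plasmid built on the pcDNA4/TO backbone that encodes a fluorescent, DNA-binding TALE protein ("TALEColor") directed at telomeric repeats. Although the catalogue lists it as an empty backbone with no separate insert field, the 8,970 nt depositor sequence carries a complete fusion cassette. A CMV enhancer/promoter is followed by short tet operator-like matches, consistent with the tetracycline-operator (TO) design of the parent vector, which gives constitutive expression in ordinary cells and repressible expression in cells that supply Tet repressor. Downstream lie TALE-derived coding segments, annotated as fragments homologous to the Xanthomonas effectors AvrXa10 and PthXo1. These flank a roughly 1.8 kb unannotated stretch that presumably contains the engineered repeat array (TelL20) defining telomere sequence specificity, although the record does not give the target sequence or repeat composition. The TALE is fused in frame at its C-terminal end to mVenus, a monomeric yellow fluorescent protein, and the transcript ends at a bGH polyadenylation signal.

For stable selection in mammalian cells, an SV40 promoter drives a hygromycin resistance gene with an SV40 poly(A) signal. A residual ble fragment suggests that the original Zeocin marker of the backbone was replaced. In bacteria the plasmid is maintained by a high-copy ColE1/pUC origin and ampicillin resistance, and an f1 origin is also present. The recorded growth strain is a recombination-deficient one, which fits with the repetitive TALE array. According to the associated publication, the construct is used to visualize repetitive DNA sequences, here telomeres, in human chromosomes by imaging the labelled TALE rather than cleaving DNA. No nuclease domain is annotated despite the "TALEN" vector category.
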