Addgene plasmid #49636: pTH-TelL20-mVenus
Purpose: (Empty Backbone) TALEColor-mVenus-Telomere
Depositing lab: Thoru Pederson. Depositing organization: University of Massachusetts, Worcester. Publication: Visualization of repetitive DNA sequences in human chromosomes with transcription activator-like effectors. Ma H, Reyes-Gutierrez P, Pederson T. Proc Natl Acad Sci U S A. 2013 Dec 9. 10.1073/pnas.1319097110 PubMed 24324157.
Backbone
  Vector backbone: pcDNA4/TO
  Backbone manufacturer: Invitrogen
  Backbone size (bp): 5500
  Vector type: Mammalian Expression, TALEN
  Promoter: CMV
  Selectable markers: Hygromycin
  Tag / fusion protein: TelL20 (N terminal on insert)
Growth in bacteria
  Bacterial resistance: Ampicillin, 100 μg/mL
  Growth temperature: 37°C
  Growth strain: Stbl3
  Copy number: High Copy
Gene/Insert
  Cloning method: Restriction Enzyme
Terms and licenses: Academic/Nonprofit Terms; Industry Terms: Not Available to Industry
How to cite: pTH-TelL20-mVenus was a gift from Thoru Pederson (Addgene plasmid # 49636 ; http://n2t.net/addgene:49636 ; RRID:Addgene_49636)
