>Addgene plasmid #49636 | pTH-TelL20-mVenus | addgene partial sequence | sequence record 77074 | BGH-rev 5'-TAGAAGGCACAGTCGAGG-3'
CTTGTACAGCTCGTCCATGCCGAGAGTGATCCCGGCGGCGGTCACGAACTCCAGCAGGACCATGTGATCG
CGCTTCTCGTTGGGGTCTTTGCTCAGCTTGGACTGGTAGCTCAGGTAGTGGTTGTCGGGCAGCAGCACGG
GGCCGTCGCCGATGGGGGTGTTCTGCTGGTAGTGGTCGGCGAGCTGCACGCCGCCGTCCTCGATGTTGTG
GCGGATCTTGAAGTTGGCCTTGATGCCGTTCTTCTGCTTGTCGGCGGTGATATAGACGTTGTGGCTGTTG
TAGTTGTACTCCAGCTTGTGCCCCAGGATGTTGCCGTCCTCCTTGAAGTCGATGCCCTTCAGCTCGATGC
GGTTCACCAGGGTGTCGCCCTCGAACTTCACCTCGGCGCGGGTCTTGTAGTTGCCGTCGTCCTTGAAGAA
GATGGTGCGCTCCTGGACGTAGCCTTCGGGCATGGCGGACTTGAAGAAGTCGTGCTGCTTCATGTGGTCG
GGGTAGCGGGCGAAGCACTGCAGGCCGTAGCCCAGGGTGGTCACGA
