>Addgene plasmid #49636 | pTH-TelL20-mVenus | addgene partial sequence | sequence record 77077 | ZTALE-F 5'-CTCCCCTTCAGCTGGACAC-3'
GAGTCACGGCGGTCGAGGCGGTGCACGCGTGGCGCAATGCGCTCACGGGAGCACCCCTCAACCTGACCCC
AGAGCAGGTCGTGGCAATTGCGAGCAACATCGGGGGAAAGCAGGCACTCGAAACCGTCCAGAGGTTGCTG
CCTGTGCTGTGCCAAGCGCACGGACTTACGCCAGAGCAGGTCGTGGCAATTGCGAGCAACCACGGGGGAA
AGCAGGCACTCGAAACCGTCCAGAGGTTGCTGCCTGTGCTGTGCCAAGCGCACGGACTAACCCCAGAGCA
GGTCGTGGCAATTGCGAGCAACCACGGGGGAAAGCAGGCACTCGAAACCGTCCAGAGGTTGCTGCCTGTG
CTGTGCCAAGCGCACGGGTTGACCCCAGAGCAGGTCGTGGCAATTGCGAGCAACCACGGGGGAAAGCAGG
CACTCGAAACCGTCCAGAGGTTGCTGCCTGTGCTGTGCCAAGCGCACGGCCTGACCCCAGAGCAGGTCGT
GGCAATTGCGAGCAACGGAGGGGGAAAGCAGGCACTCGAAACCGTCCAGAGGTTGCTGCCTGTGCTGTGC
CAAGCGCACGGACTGACACCAGAGCAGGTCGTGGCAATTGCGAGCAACG
