>Addgene plasmid #49636 | pTH-TelL20-mVenus | addgene partial sequence | sequence record 77080 | ZTALE-R 5'-CTTCTTCACCGCATCCAAG-3'
AGATGATCATTAGTGAGTGCGGCCAGCGCGGGGTCCGGCCTCGAAAGCTGGGCCACGATTGACTCCAGTG
CGGGTCTGCCCCCGATGTTGGATGCAATAGCCACTACCTGCTCAGGCGTGAGTCCGTGCGCTTGGCACAG
CACAGGCAGCAACCTCTGGACGGTTTCGAGTGCCTGCTTTCCCCCTCCGTTGCTCGCAATTGCCACGACC
TGCTCTGGTGTCAGTCCGTGCGCTTGGCACAGCACAGGCAGCAACCTCTGGACGGTTTCGAGTGCCTGCT
TTCCCCCTCCGTTGCTCGCAATTGCCACGACCTGCTCTGGGGTCAGGCCGTGCGCTTGGCACAGCACAGG
CAGCAACCTCTGGACGGTTTCGAGTGCCTGCTTTCCCCCGTGGTTGCTCGCAATTGCCACGACCTGCTCT
GGGGTCAACCCGTGCGCTTGGCACAGCACAGGCAGCAACCTCTGGACGGTTTCGAGTGCCTGCTTTCCCC
CGTGGTTGCTCGCAATTGCCACGACCTGCTCTGGGGTTAGTCCGTGCGCTTGGCACAGCACAGGCAGCAA
CCTCTGGACGGTTTCGAGTGCCTGCTTTCCCCC
