>Addgene plasmid #49636 | pTH-TelL20-mVenus | addgene partial sequence | sequence record 77146 | LNCX 5'-AGCTCGTTTAGTGAACCGTCAGATC-3'
ACCGGGACCGATCCAGCCTGGCGCGCCGGTTCTGGATCCGGTTCTCAATTGGGTTCTACCGGTTAGGGGC
CACCATGGACTATAAGGACCACGACGGAGACTACAAGGATCATGATATTGATTACAAAGACGATGACGAT
AAGATGGCCCCAAAGAAGAAGCGGAAGGTCGGTATCCACGGAGTCCCAGCAGCCGTAGATTTGAGAACTT
TGGGATATTCACAGCAGCAGCAGGAAAAGATCAAGCCCAAAGTGAGGTCGACAGTCGCGCAGCATCACGA
AGCGCTGGTGGGTCATGGGTTTACACATGCCCACATCGTAGCCTTGTCGCAGCACCCTGCAGCCCTTGGC
ACGGTCGCCGTCAAGTACCAGGACATGATTGCGGCGTTGCCGGAAGCCACACATGAGGCGATCGTCGGTG
TGGGGAAACAGTGGAGCGGAGCCCGAGCGCTTGAGGCCCTGTTGACGGTCGCGGGAGAGCTGAGAGGGCC
TCCCCTTCAGCTGGACACGGGCCAGTTGCTGAAGATCGCGAAGCGGGGAGGAGTCACGGCGGTCGAGGCG
GTGCACGCGTGGCGCAATGCGCTCACGGGAGCACCCCTCAACCTGACCCCAGAGCAGGTCGTGGCAATTG
CGAGCAACATCGGGGGAAAGCAGGCACTCGAAACCGTCCAGAGGTTGCTGCCTGTGCTGTGCCAAGCGCA
CGGACTTACGCCAGAGCAGGTCGTGGCAATTGCG
